Addgene plasmid #142226: TFORF0723
Purpose: Lentiviral vector for overexpressing transcription factor ORFs with unique 24-bp barcodes. Barcodes facilitate identification of transcription factors in pooled screens.
Depositing lab: Feng Zhang. Depositing organization: Broad Institute. Publication: A transcription factor atlas of directed differentiation. Joung J, Ma S, Tay T, Geiger-Schuller KR, Kirchgatterer PC, Verdine VK, Guo B, Arias-Garcia MA, Allen WE, Singh A, Kuksenko O, Abudayyeh OO, Gootenberg JS, Fu Z, Macrae RK, Buenrostro JD, Regev A, Zhang F. Cell. 2023 Jan 5;186(1):209-229.e26. doi: 10.1016/j.cell.2022.11.026. PubMed 36608654.
Backbone
  Vector backbone: pLX_TRC317
  Backbone manufacturer: Broad Institute Genetic Perturbation Platform
  Backbone size w/o insert (bp): 8264
  Vector type: Mammalian Expression, Lentiviral
  Selectable markers: Puromycin
Growth in bacteria
  Bacterial resistance: Ampicillin, 100 μg/mL
  Growth temperature: 37°C
  Growth strain: NEB Stable
  Copy number: High Copy
Gene/Insert
  Gene/Insert name: NFKB1
  Species: H. sapiens (human)
  Insert size (bp): 3011
  Entrez Gene: NFKB1 (a.k.a. CVID12, EBP-1, KBF1, NF-kB, NF-kB1, NF-kappa-B1, NF-kappaB, NF-kappabeta, NFKB-p105, NFKB-p50, NFkappaB)
  Promoter: EF1a
  Cloning method: Unknown
  Sequencing primers: 5′ GGGTGGAGACTGAAGTTAGGCCAG; 3′ CACATAGCGTAAAAGGAGCAACATAG
Terms and licenses: Academic/Nonprofit Terms; Industry Terms: Not Available to Industry
Depositor comments: NM_003998,ENST00000226574 . The transcription factor ORF portion of this plasmid was synthesized by Genewiz. Please test multiple small colonies in case of plasmid recombination. To make this collection available in a timely manner, a portion of this collection was not fully sequenced by Addgene. If an Addgene verified full plasmid sequence is not available, please contact us prior to placing an order to request the full sequence.
How to cite: TFORF0723 was a gift from Feng Zhang (Addgene plasmid # 142226 ; http://n2t.net/addgene:142226 ; RRID:Addgene_142226)
