[The description below was written by a language model from this plasmid's Addgene catalogue record and pLannotate feature annotations shown in this document.]
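Description:
TFORF0723 is a lentiviral mammalian expression plasmid built on the pLX_TRC317 backbone and carrying the human NFKB1 open reading frame, one member of a barcoded transcription factor ORF collection. It is propagated in E. coli through a high-copy ColE1/pUC-type origin with ampicillin selection (AmpR under its own bla promoter). An f1 origin and remnants of a lac/lacZα cloning region flanked by T7 and T3 promoters are also present in the bacterial portion. The depositor notes that the plasmid may recombine, which is a common concern with LTR-containing vectors.

The transfer cassette is of third-generation, self-inactivating design. An RSV promoter drives a truncated HIV-1 5' LTR, followed by the Ψ packaging signal with a partial gag sequence, the Rev response element for nuclear export of the genomic RNA, a cPPT/CTS element, and a ΔU3 3' LTR with a downstream SV40 polyadenylation signal. Within the provirus, an SV40 promoter/origin segment precedes the puromycin N-acetyltransferase gene, allowing selection of transduced cells. A separate EF-1α promoter drives strong constitutive expression of NFKB1, annotated as about 2.9 kb and corresponding to the p105/p50 precursor. A WPRE downstream of the ORF enhances transcript stability and expression. The 24-bp barcode described in the catalogue entry is not annotated in the feature table. A short U6 promoter fragment is called between the ORF and the WPRE, and it may simply be a linker or primer-binding region.

The stated purpose is overexpression of transcription factors in pooled screens, where the barcode identifies which factor each cell received, for example in directed differentiation studies.
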