Features (pLannotate 1.2.2; 31 found; start..end, strand, type, name):
      5..231     +  promoter       RSV promoter: Rous sarcoma virus enhancer/promoter
    232..412     +  LTR            5' LTR (truncated): truncated 5' long terminal repeat (LTR) from HIV-1
    459..584     +  misc_feature   HIV-1 Ψ: packaging signal of human immunodeficiency virus type 1
    568..931     +  CDS            HIV-1 gag (fragment): gag protein from human immunodeficiency virus 1; gag
   1077..1310    +  misc_feature   RRE: The Rev response element (RRE) of HIV-1 allows for Rev-dependent mRNA export from the nucleus to the cytoplasm.
   1687..1713    +  CDS            Rev (fragment): human immunodeficiency virus 1 (HIV-1) Rev protein; rev; enhances nuclear export of unspliced and incompletely spliced viral mRNAs
   1720..1743    +  promoter       SV40 promoter (fragment): SV40 early promoter
   1744..1815    +  promoter       SV40 promoter (fragment): SV40 enhancer and early promoter
   1839..1974    +  rep_origin     SV40 ori: SV40 origin of replication
   2020..2616    +  CDS            PuroR (fragment): puromycin N-acetyltransferase; pac from Streptomyces; confers resistance to puromycin
   2665..2782    +  misc_feature   cPPT/CTS: central polypurine tract and central termination sequence of HIV-1
   2847..2913    +  CDS            small t antigen (fragment): SV40 (simian virus 40) small t antigen
   2920..4098    +  promoter       EF-1α promoter: strong constitutive promoter for human elongation factor EF-1α
   4115..7021    +  CDS            NFKB1: NFKB1_HUMAN - Experimental evidence at protein level: Swiss-Prot protein existence level 1. NF-kappa-B is a pleiotropic transcription factor present in almost all cell types and is the endpoint of a series of signal transduction events that are initiated by a vast array of stimuli related to many biological processes such as inflammation, immunity, differentiation, cell growth, tumorigenesis and apoptosis. NF-kappa-B is a homo- or heterodimeric complex formed by the Rel-like domain- containing proteins RELA/p65, RELB, NFKB1/p105, NFKB1/p50, REL and NFKB2/p52 and the heterodimeric p65-p50 compl
   7037..7090    +  promoter       U6 promoter (fragment): RNA polymerase III promoter for human U6 snRNA
   7132..7720    +  misc_feature   WPRE: woodchuck hepatitis virus posttranscriptional regulatory element
   7771..7790    +  misc_feature   cPPT/CTS (fragment): central polypurine tract and central termination sequence of HIV-1
   7792..8025    +  LTR            3' LTR (ΔU3): self-inactivating 3' long terminal repeat (LTR) from HIV-1
   8103..8224    +  polyA_signal   SV40 poly(A) signal: SV40 polyadenylation signal
   8264..8399    +  rep_origin     SV40 ori: SV40 origin of replication
   8420..8438    -  promoter       T7 promoter: promoter for bacteriophage T7 RNA polymerase
   8446..8601    +  CDS            lacZα (fragment): LacZα fragment of β-galactosidase; lacZ fragment
   8606..9034    +  rep_origin     f1 ori (sequence partly withheld): f1 bacteriophage origin of replication; arrow indicates direction of (+) strand synthesis
   9087..9191    +  promoter       AmpR promoter: bla
   9192..10052   +  CDS            AmpR: β-lactamase; bla; confers resistance to ampicillin, carbenicillin, and related antibiotics
  10223..10811   +  rep_origin     ori: high-copy-number ColE1/pMB1/pBR322/pUC origin of replication
  10994..11086   +  CDS            lacI (fragment): lac repressor; lacI; The lac repressor binds to the lac operator to inhibit transcription in E. coli. This inhibition can be relieved by adding lactose or isopropyl-β-D-thiogalactopyranoside (IPTG).
  11099..11120   +  protein_bind   CAP binding site: CAP binding activates transcription in the presence of cAMP. E. coli catabolite activator protein
  11135..11165   +  promoter       lac promoter: promoter for the E. coli lac operon
  11169..11191   +  protein_bind   lac operator (fragment): The lac repressor binds to the lac operator to inhibit transcription in E. coli. This inhibition can be relieved by adding lactose or isopropyl-β-D-thiogalactopyranoside (IPTG). lac repressor encoded by lacI
  11234..11252   +  promoter       T3 promoter: promoter for bacteriophage T3 RNA polymerase
>Addgene plasmid #142226 | TFORF0723 | addgene full sequence | sequence record 397718 | Addgene NGS Result
TTAATGTAGTCTTATGCAATACTCTTGTAGTCTTGCAACATGGTAACGATGAGTTAGCAACATGCCTTAC
AAGGAGAGAAAAAGCACCGTGCATGCCGATTGGTGGAAGTAAGGTGGTACGATCGTGCCTTATTAGGAAG
GCAACAGACGGGTCTGACATGGATTGGACGAACCACTGAATTGCCGCATTGCAGAGATATTGTATTTAAG
TGCCTAGCTCGATACATAAACGGGTCTCTCTGGTTAGACCAGATCTGAGCCTGGGAGCTCTCTGGCTAAC
TAGGGAACCCACTGCTTAAGCCTCAATAAAGCTTGCCTTGAGTGCTTCAAGTAGTGTGTGCCCGTCTGTT
GTGTGACTCTGGTAACTAGAGATCCCTCAGACCCTTTTAGTCAGTGTGGAAAATCTCTAGCAGTGGCGCC
CGAACAGGGACTTGAAAGCGAAAGGGAAACCAGAGGAGCTCTCTCGACGCAGGACTCGGCTTGCTGAAGC
GCGCACGGCAAGAGGCGAGGGGCGGCGACTGGTGAGTACGCCAAAAATTTTGACTAGCGGAGGCTAGAAG
GAGAGAGATGGGTGCGAGAGCGTCAGTATTAAGCGGGGGAGAATTAGATCGCGATGGGAAAAAATTCGGT
TAAGGCCAGGGGGAAAGAAAAAATATAAATTAAAACATATAGTATGGGCAAGCAGGGAGCTAGAACGATT
CGCAGTTAATCCTGGCCTGTTAGAAACATCAGAAGGCTGTAGACAAATACTGGGACAGCTACAACCATCC
CTTCAGACAGGATCAGAAGAACTTAGATCATTATATAATACAGTAGCAACCCTCTATTGTGTGCATCAAA
GGATAGAGATAAAAGACACCAAGGAAGCTTTAGACAAGATAGAGGAAGAGCAAAACAAAAGTAAGACCAC
CGCACAGCAAGCGGCCGCTGATCTTCAGACCTGGAGGAGGAGATATGAGGGACAATTGGAGAAGTGAATT
ATATAAATATAAAGTAGTAAAAATTGAACCATTAGGAGTAGCACCCACCAAGGCAAAGAGAAGAGTGGTG
CAGAGAGAAAAAAGAGCAGTGGGAATAGGAGCTTTGTTCCTTGGGTTCTTGGGAGCAGCAGGAAGCACTA
TGGGCGCAGCGTCAATGACGCTGACGGTACAGGCCAGACAATTATTGTCTGGTATAGTGCAGCAGCAGAA
CAATTTGCTGAGGGCTATTGAGGCGCAACAGCATCTGTTGCAACTCACAGTCTGGGGCATCAAGCAGCTC
CAGGCAAGAATCCTGGCTGTGGAAAGATACCTAAAGGATCAACAGCTCCTGGGGATTTGGGGTTGCTCTG
GAAAACTCATTTGCACCACTGCTGTGCCTTGGAATGCTAGTTGGAGTAATAAATCTCTGGAACAGATTTG
GAATCACACGACCTGGATGGAGTGGGACAGAGAAATTAACAATTACACAAGCTTAATACACTCCTTAATT
GAAGAATCGCAAAACCAGCAAGAAAAGAATGAACAAGAATTATTGGAATTAGATAAATGGGCAAGTTTGT
GGAATTGGTTTAACATAACAAATTGGCTGTGGTATATAAAATTATTCATAATGATAGTAGGAGGCTTGGT
AGGTTTAAGAATAGTTTTTGCTGTACTTTCTATAGTGAATAGAGTTAGGCAGGGATATTCACCATTATCG
TTTCAGACCCACCTCCCAACCCCGAGGGGACCCATGCATTGCATCTCAATTAGTCAGCAACCAGGTGTGG
AAAGTCCCCAGGCTCCCCAGCAGGCAGAAGTATGCAAAGCATGCGTCTCAATTAGTCAGCAACCATAGTC
CCGCCCCTAACTCCGCCCATCCCGCCCCTAACTCCGCCCAGTTCCGCCCATTCTCCGCCCCATGGCTGAC
TAATTTTTTTTATTTATGCAGAGGCCGAGGCCGCCTCGGCCTCTGAGCTATTCCAGAAGTAGTGAGGAGG
CTTTTTTGGAGGCCTAGGCTTTTGCAAAAAGCTTTCTAGAGGTACCACCGGAGCTTACCATGACCGAGTA
CAAGCCCACGGTGCGCCTCGCCACCCGCGACGACGTCCCCAGGGCCGTACGCACCCTCGCCGCCGCGTTC
GCCGACTACCCCGCCACGCGCCACACCGTCGATCCGGACCGCCACATCGAGCGGGTCACCGAGCTGCAAG
AACTCTTCCTCACGCGCGTCGGGCTCGACATCGGCAAGGTGTGGGTCGCGGACGACGGCGCCGCCGTGGC
GGTCTGGACCACGCCGGAGAGCGTCGAAGCGGGGGCGGTGTTCGCCGAGATCGGCCCGCGCATGGCCGAG
TTGAGCGGTTCCCGGCTGGCCGCGCAGCAACAGATGGAAGGCCTCCTGGCGCCGCACCGGCCCAAGGAGC
CCGCGTGGTTCCTGGCCACCGTCGGCGTCTCGCCCGACCACCAGGGCAAGGGTCTGGGCAGCGCCGTCGT
GCTCCCCGGAGTGGAGGCGGCCGAGCGCGCCGGGGTGCCCGCCTTCCTGGAGACCTCCGCGCCCCGCAAC
CTCCCCTTCTACGAGCGGCTCGGCTTCACCGTCACCGCCGACGTCGAGGTGCCCGAAGGACCGCGCACCT
GGTGCATGACCCGCAAGCCCGGTGCCAGTTAACGAATTCTAGATCTTGAGACAAATGGCAGTATTCATCC
ACAATTTTAAAAGAAAAGGGGGGATTGGGGGGTACAGTGCAGGGGAAAGAATAGTAGACATAATAGCAAC
AGACATACAAACTAAAGAATTACAAAAACAAATTACAAAAATTCAAAATTTTCGGGTTTATTACAGGGAC
AGCAGAGATCCACTTTGGCGCCGGCTCGAGGCCTGCAGGTGCAAAGATGGATAAAGTTTTAAACAGAGAG
GAATCTTTGCAGCTAATGGACCTTCTAGGTCTTGAAAGGAGTGGGAATTGGCTCCGGTGCCCGTCAGTGG
GCAGAGCGCACATCGCCCACAGTCCCCGAGAAGTTGGGGGGAGGGGTCGGCAATTGAACCGGTGCCTAGA
GAAGGTGGCGCGGGGTAAACTGGGAAAGTGATGTCGTGTACTGGCTCCGCCTTTTTCCCGAGGGTGGGGG
AGAACCGTATATAAGTGCAGTAGTCGCCGTGAACGTTCTTTTTCGCAACGGGTTTGCCGCCAGAACACAG
GTAAGTGCCGTGTGTGGTTCCCGCGGGCCTGGCCTCTTTACGGGTTATGGCCCTTGCGTGCCTTGAATTA
CTTCCACCTGGCTGCAGTACGTGATTCTTGATCCCGAGCTTCGGGTTGGAAGTGGGTGGGAGAGTTCGAG
GCCTTGCGCTTAAGGAGCCCCTTCGCCTCGTGCTTGAGTTGAGGCCTGGCCTGGGCGCTGGGGCCGCCGC
GTGCGAATCTGGTGGCACCTTCGCGCCTGTCTCGCTGCTTTCGATAAGTCTCTAGCCATTTAAAATTTTT
GATGACCTGCTGCGACGCTTTTTTTCTGGCAAGATAGTCTTGTAAATGCGGGCCAAGATCTGCACACTGG
TATTTCGGTTTTTGGGGCCGCGGGCGGCGACGGGGCCCGTGCGTCCCAGCGCACATGTTCGGCGAGGCGG
GGCCTGCGAGCGCGGCCACCGAGAATCGGACGGGGGTAGTCTCAAGCTGGCCGGCCTGCTCTGGTGCCTG
GCCTCGCGCCGCCGTGTATCGCCCCGCCCTGGGCGGCAAGGCTGGCCCGGTCGGCACCAGTTGCGTGAGC
GGAAAGATGGCCGCTTCCCGGCCCTGCTGCAGGGAGCTCAAAATGGAGGACGCGGCGCTCGGGAGAGCGG
GCGGGTGAGTCACCCACACAAAGGAAAAGGGCCTTTCCGTCCTCAGCCGTCGCTTCATGTGACTCCACGG
AGTACCGGGCGCCGTCCAGGCACCTCGATTAGTTCTCGAGCTTTTGGAGTACGTCGTCTTTAGGTTGGGG
GGAGGGGTTTTATGCGATGGAGTTTCCCCACACTGAGTGGGTGGAGACTGAAGTTAGGCCAGCTTGGCAC
TTGATGTAATTCTCCTTGGAATTTGCCCTTTTTGAGTTTGGATCTTGGTTCATTCTCAAGCCTCAGACAG
TGGTTCAAAGTTTTTTTCTTCCATTTCAGGTGTCGTGAGGCTAGCACCGCCACCATGGCAGAAGATGATC
CATATTTGGGAAGGCCTGAACAAATGTTTCATTTGGATCCTTCTTTGACTCATACAATATTTAATCCAGA
AGTATTTCAACCACAGATGGCACTGCCAACAGCAGATGGCCCATACCTTCAAATATTAGAGCAACCTAAA
CAGAGAGGATTTCGTTTCCGTTATGTATGTGAAGGCCCATCCCATGGTGGACTACCTGGTGCCTCTAGTG
AAAAGAACAAGAAGTCTTACCCTCAGGTCAAAATCTGCAACTATGTGGGACCAGCAAAGGTTATTGTTCA
GTTGGTCACAAATGGAAAAAATATCCACCTGCATGCCCACAGCCTGGTGGGAAAACACTGTGAGGATGGG
ATCTGCACTGTAACTGCTGGACCCAAGGACATGGTGGTCGGCTTCGCAAACCTGGGTATACTTCATGTGA
CAAAGAAAAAAGTATTTGAAACACTGGAAGCACGAATGACAGAGGCGTGTATAAGGGGCTATAATCCTGG
ACTCTTGGTGCACCCTGACCTTGCCTATTTGCAAGCAGAAGGTGGAGGGGACCGGCAGCTGGGAGATCGG
GAAAAAGAGCTAATCCGCCAAGCAGCTCTGCAGCAGACCAAGGAGATGGACCTCAGCGTGGTGCGGCTCA
TGTTTACAGCTTTTCTTCCGGATAGCACTGGCAGCTTCACAAGGCGCCTGGAACCCGTGGTATCAGACGC
CATCTATGACAGTAAAGCCCCCAATGCATCCAACTTGAAAATTGTAAGAATGGACAGGACAGCTGGATGT
GTGACTGGAGGGGAGGAAATTTATCTTCTTTGTGACAAAGTTCAGAAAGATGACATCCAGATTCGATTTT
ATGAAGAGGAAGAAAATGGTGGAGTCTGGGAAGGATTTGGAGATTTTTCCCCCACAGATGTTCATAGACA
ATTTGCCATTGTCTTCAAAACTCCAAAGTATAAAGATATTAATATTACAAAACCAGCCTCTGTGTTTGTC
CAGCTTCGGAGGAAATCTGACTTGGAAACTAGTGAACCAAAACCTTTCCTCTACTATCCTGAAATCAAAG
ATAAAGAAGAAGTGCAGAGGAAACGTCAGAAGCTCATGCCCAATTTTTCGGATAGTTTCGGCGGTGGTAG
TGGTGCTGGAGCTGGAGGCGGAGGCATGTTTGGTAGTGGCGGTGGAGGAGGGGGCACTGGAAGTACAGGT
CCAGGGTATAGCTTCCCACACTATGGATTTCCTACTTATGGTGGGATTACTTTCCATCCTGGAACTACTA
AATCTAATGCTGGGATGAAGCATGGAACCATGGACACTGAATCTAAAAAGGACCCTGAAGGTTGTGACAA
AAGTGATGACAAAAACACTGTAAACCTCTTTGGGAAAGTTATTGAAACCACAGAGCAAGATCAGGAGCCC
AGCGAGGCCACCGTTGGGAATGGTGAGGTCACTCTAACGTATGCAACAGGAACAAAAGAAGAGAGTGCTG
GAGTTCAGGATAACCTCTTTCTAGAGAAGGCTATGCAGCTTGCAAAGAGGCATGCCAATGCCCTTTTCGA
CTACGCGGTGACAGGAGACGTGAAGATGCTGCTGGCCGTCCAGCGCCATCTCACTGCTGTGCAGGATGAG
AATGGGGACAGTGTCTTACACTTAGCAATCATCCACCTTCATTCTCAACTTGTGAGGGATCTACTAGAAG
TCACATCTGGTTTGATTTCTGATGACATTATCAACATGAGAAATGATCTGTACCAGACGCCCTTGCACTT
GGCAGTGATCACTAAGCAGGAAGATGTGGTGGAGGATTTGCTGAGGGCTGGGGCCGACCTGAGCCTTCTG
GACCGCTTGGGTAACTCTGTTTTGCACCTAGCTGCCAAAGAAGGACATGATAAAGTTCTCAGTATCTTAC
TCAAGCACAAAAAGGCAGCACTACTTCTTGACCACCCCAACGGGGACGGTCTGAATGCCATTCATCTAGC
CATGATGAGCAATAGCCTGCCATGTTTGCTGCTGCTGGTGGCCGCTGGGGCTGACGTCAATGCTCAGGAG
CAGAAGTCCGGGCGCACAGCACTGCACCTGGCTGTGGAGCACGACAACATCTCATTGGCAGGCTGCCTGC
TCCTGGAGGGTGATGCCCATGTGGACAGTACTACCTACGATGGAACCACACCCCTGCATATAGCAGCTGG
GAGAGGGTCCACCAGGCTGGCAGCTCTTCTCAAAGCAGCAGGAGCAGATCCCCTGGTGGAGAACTTTGAG
CCTCTCTATGACCTGGATGACTCTTGGGAAAATGCAGGAGAGGATGAAGGAGTTGTGCCTGGAACCACGC
CTCTAGATATGGCCACCAGCTGGCAGGTATTTGACATATTAAATGGGAAACCATATGAGCCAGAGTTTAC
ATCTGATGATTTACTAGCACAAGGAGACATGAAACAGCTGGCTGAAGATGTGAAGCTGCAGCTGTATAAG
TTACTAGAAATTCCTGATCCAGACAAAAACTGGGCTACTCTGGCGCAGAAATTAGGTCTGGGGATACTTA
ATAATGCCTTCCGGCTGAGTCCTGCTCCTTCCAAAACACTTATGGACAACTATGAGGTCTCTGGGGGTAC
AGTCAGAGAGCTGGTGGAGGCCCTGAGACAAATGGGCTACACCGAAGCAATTGAAGTGATCCAGGCAGCC
TCCAGCCCAGTGAAGACCACCTCTCAGGCCCACTCGCTGCCTCTCTCGCCTGCCTCCACAAGGCAGCAAA
TAGACGAGCTCCGAGACAGTGACAGTGTCTGCGACAGCGGCGTGGAGACATCCTTCCGCAAACTCAGCTT
TACCGAGTCTCTGACCAGTGGTGCCTCACTGCTAACTCTCAACAAAATGCCCCATGATTATGGGCAGGAA
GGACCTCTAGAAGGCAAAATTTAGTAATGAACTAGTCCGTAACTTGAAAGTATTTCGATTTCTTGGCTTT
ATATATCTTGTGGAAAGGACGAACTCGCAGTACTGGGTGTAACCTAACGCGTTAAGTCGACAATCAACCT
CTGGATTACAAAATTTGTGAAAGATTGACTGGTATTCTTAACTATGTTGCTCCTTTTACGCTATGTGGAT
ACGCTGCTTTAATGCCTTTGTATCATGCTATTGCTTCCCGTATGGCTTTCATTTTCTCCTCCTTGTATAA
ATCCTGGTTGCTGTCTCTTTATGAGGAGTTGTGGCCCGTTGTCAGGCAACGTGGCGTGGTGTGCACTGTG
TTTGCTGACGCAACCCCCACTGGTTGGGGCATTGCCACCACCTGTCAGCTCCTTTCCGGGACTTTCGCTT
TCCCCCTCCCTATTGCCACGGCGGAACTCATCGCCGCCTGCCTTGCCCGCTGCTGGACAGGGGCTCGGCT
GTTGGGCACTGACAATTCCGTGGTGTTGTCGGGGAAATCATCGTCCTTTCCTTGGCTGCTCGCCTGTGTT
GCCACCTGGATTCTGCGCGGGACGTCCTTCTGCTACGTCCCTTCGGCCCTCAATCCAGCGGACCTTCCTT
CCCGCGGCCTGCTGCCGGCTCTGCGGCCTCTTCCGCGTCTTCGCCTTCGCCCTCAGACGAGTCGGATCTC
CCTTTGGGCCGCCTCCCCGCGTCGACTTTAAGACCAATGACTTACAAGGCAGCTGTAGATCTTAGCCACT
TTTTAAAAGAAAAGGGGGGACTGGAAGGGCTAATTCACTCCCAACGAAGACAAGATCTGCTTTTTGCTTG
TACTGGGTCTCTCTGGTTAGACCAGATCTGAGCCTGGGAGCTCTCTGGCTAACTAGGGAACCCACTGCTT
AAGCCTCAATAAAGCTTGCCTTGAGTGCTTCAAGTAGTGTGTGCCCGTCTGTTGTGTGACTCTGGTAACT
AGAGATCCCTCAGACCCTTTTAGTCAGTGTGGAAAATCTCTAGCAGTACGTATAGTAGTTCATGTCATCT
TATTATTCAGTATTTATAACTTGCAAAGAAATGAATATCAGAGAGTGAGAGGAACTTGTTTATTGCAGCT
TATAATGGTTACAAATAAAGCAATAGCATCACAAATTTCACAAATAAAGCATTTTTTTCACTGCATTCTA
GTTGTGGTTTGTCCAAACTCATCAATGTATCTTATCATGTCTGGCTCTAGCTATCCCGCCCCTAACTCCG
CCCATCCCGCCCCTAACTCCGCCCAGTTCCGCCCATTCTCCGCCCCATGGCTGACTAATTTTTTTTATTT
ATGCAGAGGCCGAGGCCGCCTCGGCCTCTGAGCTATTCCAGAAGTAGTGAGGAGGCTTTTTTGGAGGCCT
AGGGACGTACCCAATTCGCCCTATAGTGAGTCGTATTACGCGCGCTCACTGGCCGTCGTTTTACAACGTC
GTGACTGGGAAAACCCTGGCGTTACCCAACTTAATCGCCTTGCAGCACATCCCCCTTTCGCCAGCTGGCG
TAATAGCGAAGAGGCCCGCACCGATCGCCCTTCCCAACAGTTGCGCAGCCTGAATGGCGAATGGG
[124 nt withheld, positions 8606-8729]
C
[91 nt withheld, positions 8731-8821]
A
[49 nt withheld, positions 8823-8871]
CCTTTGACGTTGGAGTCCACGTTCTTT
[37 nt withheld, positions 8899-8935]
ACCCTATCTCGGTCTATTCTTTTGATTTATAAGGGATTTTGCCGATTTCGGCCTATTGGTTAAAAAATGA
GCTGATTTAACAAAAATTTAACGCGAATTTTAACAAAATATTAACGCTTACAATTTAGGTGGCACTTTTC
GGGGAAATGTGCGCGGAACCCCTATTTGTTTATTTTTCTAAATACATTCAAATATGTATCCGCTCATGAG
ACAATAACCCTGATAAATGCTTCAATAATATTGAAAAAGGAAGAGTATGAGTATTCAACATTTCCGTGTC
GCCCTTATTCCCTTTTTTGCGGCATTTTGCCTTCCTGTTTTTGCTCACCCAGAAACGCTGGTGAAAGTAA
AAGATGCTGAAGATCAGTTGGGTGCACGAGTGGGTTACATCGAACTGGATCTCAACAGCGGTAAGATCCT
TGAGAGTTTTCGCCCCGAAGAACGTTTTCCAATGATGAGCACTTTTAAAGTTCTGCTATGTGGCGCGGTA
TTATCCCGTATTGACGCCGGGCAAGAGCAACTCGGTCGCCGCATACACTATTCTCAGAATGACTTGGTTG
AGTACTCACCAGTCACAGAAAAGCATCTTACGGATGGCATGACAGTAAGAGAATTATGCAGTGCTGCCAT
AACCATGAGTGATAACACTGCGGCCAACTTACTTCTGACAACGATCGGAGGACCGAAGGAGCTAACCGCT
TTTTTGCACAACATGGGGGATCATGTAACTCGCCTTGATCGTTGGGAACCGGAGCTGAATGAAGCCATAC
CAAACGACGAGCGTGACACCACGATGCCTGTAGCAATGGCAACAACGTTGCGCAAACTATTAACTGGCGA
ACTACTTACTCTAGCTTCCCGGCAACAATTAATAGACTGGATGGAGGCGGATAAAGTTGCAGGACCACTT
CTGCGCTCGGCCCTTCCGGCTGGCTGGTTTATTGCTGATAAATCTGGAGCCGGTGAGCGTGGGTCTCGCG
GTATCATTGCAGCACTGGGGCCAGATGGTAAGCCCTCCCGTATCGTAGTTATCTACACGACGGGGAGTCA
GGCAACTATGGATGAACGAAATAGACAGATCGCTGAGATAGGTGCCTCACTGATTAAGCATTGGTAACTG
TCAGACCAAGTTTACTCATATATACTTTAGATTGATTTAAAACTTCATTTTTAATTTAAAAGGATCTAGG
TGAAGATCCTTTTTGATAATCTCATGACCAAAATCCCTTAACGTGAGTTTTCGTTCCACTGAGCGTCAGA
CCCCGTAGAAAAGATCAAAGGATCTTCTTGAGATCCTTTTTTTCTGCGCGTAATCTGCTGCTTGCAAACA
AAAAAACCACCGCTACCAGCGGTGGTTTGTTTGCCGGATCAAGAGCTACCAACTCTTTTTCCGAAGGTAA
CTGGCTTCAGCAGAGCGCAGATACCAAATACTGTTCTTCTAGTGTAGCCGTAGTTAGGCCACCACTTCAA
GAACTCTGTAGCACCGCCTACATACCTCGCTCTGCTAATCCTGTTACCAGTGGCTGCTGCCAGTGGCGAT
AAGTCGTGTCTTACCGGGTTGGACTCAAGACGATAGTTACCGGATAAGGCGCAGCGGTCGGGCTGAACGG
GGGGTTCGTGCACACAGCCCAGCTTGGAGCGAACGACCTACACCGAACTGAGATACCTACAGCGTGAGCT
ATGAGAAAGCGCCACGCTTCCCGAAGGGAGAAAGGCGGACAGGTATCCGGTAAGCGGCAGGGTCGGAACA
GGAGAGCGCACGAGGGAGCTTCCAGGGGGAAACGCCTGGTATCTTTATAGTCCTGTCGGGTTTCGCCACC
TCTGACTTGAGCGTCGATTTTTGTGATGCTCGTCAGGGGGGCGGAGCCTATGGAAAAACGCCAGCAACGC
GGCCTTTTTACGGTTCCTGGCCTTTTGCTGGCCTTTTGCTCACATGTTCTTTCCTGCGTTATCCCCTGAT
TCTGTGGATAACCGTATTACCGCCTTTGAGTGAGCTGATACCGCTCGCCGCAGCCGAACGACCGAGCGCA
GCGAGTCAGTGAGCGAGGAAGCGGAAGAGCGCCCAATACGCAAACCGCCTCTCCCCGCGCGTTGGCCGAT
TCATTAATGCAGCTGGCACGACAGGTTTCCCGACTGGAAAGCGGGCAGTGAGCGCAACGCAATTAATGTG
AGTTAGCTCACTCATTAGGCACCCCAGGCTTTACACTTTATGCTTCCGGCTCGTATGTTGTGTGGAATTG
TGAGCGGATAACAATTTCACACAGGAAACAGCTATGACCATGATTACGCCAAGCGCGCAATTAACCCTCA
CTAAAGGGAACAAAAGCTGGAGCTGCAAGC
