>Addgene plasmid #142226 | TFORF0723 | depositor partial sequence | sequence record 278816 | Insert
ACCGCCACCATGGCAGAAGATGATCCATATTTGGGAAGGCCTGAACAAATGTTTCATTTGGATCCTTCTT
TGACTCATACAATATTTAATCCAGAAGTATTTCAACCACAGATGGCACTGCCAACAGCAGATGGCCCATA
CCTTCAAATATTAGAGCAACCTAAACAGAGAGGATTTCGTTTCCGTTATGTATGTGAAGGCCCATCCCAT
GGTGGACTACCTGGTGCCTCTAGTGAAAAGAACAAGAAGTCTTACCCTCAGGTCAAAATCTGCAACTATG
TGGGACCAGCAAAGGTTATTGTTCAGTTGGTCACAAATGGAAAAAATATCCACCTGCATGCCCACAGCCT
GGTGGGAAAACACTGTGAGGATGGGATCTGCACTGTAACTGCTGGACCCAAGGACATGGTGGTCGGCTTC
GCAAACCTGGGTATACTTCATGTGACAAAGAAAAAAGTATTTGAAACACTGGAAGCACGAATGACAGAGG
CGTGTATAAGGGGCTATAATCCTGGACTCTTGGTGCACCCTGACCTTGCCTATTTGCAAGCAGAAGGTGG
AGGGGACCGGCAGCTGGGAGATCGGGAAAAAGAGCTAATCCGCCAAGCAGCTCTGCAGCAGACCAAGGAG
ATGGACCTCAGCGTGGTGCGGCTCATGTTTACAGCTTTTCTTCCGGATAGCACTGGCAGCTTCACAAGGC
GCCTGGAACCCGTGGTATCAGACGCCATCTATGACAGTAAAGCCCCCAATGCATCCAACTTGAAAATTGT
AAGAATGGACAGGACAGCTGGATGTGTGACTGGAGGGGAGGAAATTTATCTTCTTTGTGACAAAGTTCAG
AAAGATGACATCCAGATTCGATTTTATGAAGAGGAAGAAAATGGTGGAGTCTGGGAAGGATTTGGAGATT
TTTCCCCCACAGATGTTCATAGACAATTTGCCATTGTCTTCAAAACTCCAAAGTATAAAGATATTAATAT
TACAAAACCAGCCTCTGTGTTTGTCCAGCTTCGGAGGAAATCTGACTTGGAAACTAGTGAACCAAAACCT
TTCCTCTACTATCCTGAAATCAAAGATAAAGAAGAAGTGCAGAGGAAACGTCAGAAGCTCATGCCCAATT
TTTCGGATAGTTTCGGCGGTGGTAGTGGTGCTGGAGCTGGAGGCGGAGGCATGTTTGGTAGTGGCGGTGG
AGGAGGGGGCACTGGAAGTACAGGTCCAGGGTATAGCTTCCCACACTATGGATTTCCTACTTATGGTGGG
ATTACTTTCCATCCTGGAACTACTAAATCTAATGCTGGGATGAAGCATGGAACCATGGACACTGAATCTA
AAAAGGACCCTGAAGGTTGTGACAAAAGTGATGACAAAAACACTGTAAACCTCTTTGGGAAAGTTATTGA
AACCACAGAGCAAGATCAGGAGCCCAGCGAGGCCACCGTTGGGAATGGTGAGGTCACTCTAACGTATGCA
ACAGGAACAAAAGAAGAGAGTGCTGGAGTTCAGGATAACCTCTTTCTAGAGAAGGCTATGCAGCTTGCAA
AGAGGCATGCCAATGCCCTTTTCGACTACGCGGTGACAGGAGACGTGAAGATGCTGCTGGCCGTCCAGCG
CCATCTCACTGCTGTGCAGGATGAGAATGGGGACAGTGTCTTACACTTAGCAATCATCCACCTTCATTCT
CAACTTGTGAGGGATCTACTAGAAGTCACATCTGGTTTGATTTCTGATGACATTATCAACATGAGAAATG
ATCTGTACCAGACGCCCTTGCACTTGGCAGTGATCACTAAGCAGGAAGATGTGGTGGAGGATTTGCTGAG
GGCTGGGGCCGACCTGAGCCTTCTGGACCGCTTGGGTAACTCTGTTTTGCACCTAGCTGCCAAAGAAGGA
CATGATAAAGTTCTCAGTATCTTACTCAAGCACAAAAAGGCAGCACTACTTCTTGACCACCCCAACGGGG
ACGGTCTGAATGCCATTCATCTAGCCATGATGAGCAATAGCCTGCCATGTTTGCTGCTGCTGGTGGCCGC
TGGGGCTGACGTCAATGCTCAGGAGCAGAAGTCCGGGCGCACAGCACTGCACCTGGCTGTGGAGCACGAC
AACATCTCATTGGCAGGCTGCCTGCTCCTGGAGGGTGATGCCCATGTGGACAGTACTACCTACGATGGAA
CCACACCCCTGCATATAGCAGCTGGGAGAGGGTCCACCAGGCTGGCAGCTCTTCTCAAAGCAGCAGGAGC
AGATCCCCTGGTGGAGAACTTTGAGCCTCTCTATGACCTGGATGACTCTTGGGAAAATGCAGGAGAGGAT
GAAGGAGTTGTGCCTGGAACCACGCCTCTAGATATGGCCACCAGCTGGCAGGTATTTGACATATTAAATG
GGAAACCATATGAGCCAGAGTTTACATCTGATGATTTACTAGCACAAGGAGACATGAAACAGCTGGCTGA
AGATGTGAAGCTGCAGCTGTATAAGTTACTAGAAATTCCTGATCCAGACAAAAACTGGGCTACTCTGGCG
CAGAAATTAGGTCTGGGGATACTTAATAATGCCTTCCGGCTGAGTCCTGCTCCTTCCAAAACACTTATGG
ACAACTATGAGGTCTCTGGGGGTACAGTCAGAGAGCTGGTGGAGGCCCTGAGACAAATGGGCTACACCGA
AGCAATTGAAGTGATCCAGGCAGCCTCCAGCCCAGTGAAGACCACCTCTCAGGCCCACTCGCTGCCTCTC
TCGCCTGCCTCCACAAGGCAGCAAATAGACGAGCTCCGAGACAGTGACAGTGTCTGCGACAGCGGCGTGG
AGACATCCTTCCGCAAACTCAGCTTTACCGAGTCTCTGACCAGTGGTGCCTCACTGCTAACTCTCAACAA
AATGCCCCATGATTATGGGCAGGAAGGACCTCTAGAAGGCAAAATTTAGTAATGAACTAGTCCGTAACTT
GAAAGTATTTCGATTTCTTGGCTTTATATATCTTGTGGAAAGGACGAACTCGCAGTACTGGGTGTAACCT
A
