>Addgene plasmid #142226 | TFORF0723 | depositor partial sequence | sequence record 278817 | Barcode
ACTCGCAGTACTGGGTGTAACCTA
